Addgene plasmid #147774: pnEA-NpH-HsNot9_19-285-R205AH208A_V
Purpose: Bacterial Expression of HsNot9_19-285-R205AH208A
Depositing lab: Elisa Izaurralde. Depositing organization: Max Planck Institute for Developmental Biology. Publication: A DDX6-CNOT1 complex and W-binding pockets in CNOT9 reveal direct links between miRNA target recognition and silencing. Chen Y, Boland A, Kuzuoglu-Ozturk D, Bawankar P, Loh B, Chang CT, Weichenrieder O, Izaurralde E. Mol Cell. 2014 Jun 5;54(5):737-50. doi: 10.1016/j.molcel.2014.03.034. Epub 2014 Apr 24. PubMed 24768540.
Backbone
  Vector backbone: Unknown
  Vector type: Bacterial Expression
Growth in bacteria
  Bacterial resistance: Ampicillin, 100 μg/mL
  Growth temperature: 37°C
  Growth strain: DH5alpha
  Copy number: Low Copy
Gene/Insert
  Gene/Insert name: HsNot9_19-285-R205AH208A (alt names: RCD1; CT129, RCD1+, CNOT9)
  Species: H. sapiens (human)
  Entrez Gene: CNOT9 (a.k.a. CAF40, CT129, RCD-1, RCD1, RQCD1)
  Cloning method: Unknown
Terms and licenses: Academic/Nonprofit Terms; Industry Terms: Not Available to Industry
Depositor comments: sequence based on NCBI:NM_005444.1. Plasmids from this collection were made available to the research community and donated after the lab closed. Please note that the sequence provided by the depositing laboratory may be theoretical/predicted or based on Sanger sequencing results. There may be discrepancies between sequencing results obtained by Addgene and the depositor sequence. If an Addgene verified sequence is not available, please contact before placing your order to request that our lab fully sequence the plasmid.
How to cite: pnEA-NpH-HsNot9_19-285-R205AH208A_V was a gift from Elisa Izaurralde (Addgene plasmid # 147774 ; http://n2t.net/addgene:147774 ; RRID:Addgene_147774)
