[The description below was written by a language model from this plasmid's Addgene catalogue record and pLannotate feature annotations shown in this document.]
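Description:
pnEA-NpH-HsNot9_19-285-R205AH208A_V is a 6,561 nt bacterial expression plasmid for producing a mutant fragment of human CNOT9 (also known as RCD1, RQCD1 or CAF40), a component of the CCR4-NOT deadenylase complex. The catalogue lists the backbone as unknown, but the annotated features show a pBR322-derived, pET-like architecture. It carries a ColE1/pMB1-type origin together with the bom mobility region and the rop gene, which holds copy number down and fits the recorded low-copy status. An AmpR (β-lactamase) cassette with its own promoter provides ampicillin selection. Several disrupted fragments of the tetracycline resistance gene and its promoter remain as backbone remnants and should not be read as a functional marker.

The expression cassette uses a T7 promoter followed by a lac operator and the phage T7 gene 10 ribosome binding site, and ends at a T7 terminator. A plasmid-borne lacI gene supplies the repressor, so transcription depends on a host providing T7 RNA polymerase and can be induced with IPTG. The insert covers residues 19–285 of CNOT9, based on the human reference mRNA, and carries the substitutions R205A and H208A. A short match to a composite His/TEV-type tag lies just upstream of the coding region, suggesting an N-terminal polyhistidine tag, possibly cleavable, although the record does not describe the tag explicitly. A brief hit to a T7 gene 10-derived solubility tag downstream of the insert is probably residual vector sequence. The associated publication concerns W-binding pockets in CNOT9 and miRNA-mediated silencing, so this mutant was probably made for recombinant protein production in structural or binding studies. The sequence is depositor-supplied and may be theoretical.
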