Features (pLannotate 1.2.2; 20 found; start..end, strand, type, name):
    104..208     +  promoter       AmpR promoter: bla
    209..1069    +  CDS            AmpR: β-lactamase; bla; confers resistance to ampicillin, carbenicillin, and related antibiotics
   1240..1828    +  rep_origin     ori: high-copy-number ColE1/pMB1/pBR322/pUC origin of replication
   2014..2156    -  misc_feature   bom: basis of mobility region from pBR322
   2258..2449    -  CDS            rop: Rop protein, which maintains plasmids at low copy number; rop
   2466..2846    +  CDS            YPB1_ECOLX: Protein predicted: Swiss-Prot protein existence level 4. From Escherichia coli.
   3088..3712    -  CDS            TcR (fragment): tetracycline efflux protein; tet; confers resistance to tetracycline
   3727..3748    -  protein_bind   CAP binding site: CAP binding activates transcription in the presence of cAMP. E. coli catabolite activator protein
   3761..4843    -  CDS            lacI: lac repressor; lacI; The lac repressor binds to the lac operator to inhibit transcription in E. coli. This inhibition can be relieved by adding lactose or isopropyl-β-D-thiogalactopyranoside (IPTG).
   4844..4921    -  promoter       lacI promoter: lacI
   4929..5208    -  CDS            TcR (fragment): tetracycline efflux protein; tet; confers resistance to tetracycline
   5230..5248    +  promoter       T7 promoter: promoter for bacteriophage T7 RNA polymerase
   5249..5273    +  protein_bind   lac operator: The lac repressor binds to the lac operator to inhibit transcription in E. coli. This inhibition can be relieved by adding lactose or isopropyl-β-D-thiogalactopyranoside (IPTG). lac repressor encoded by lacI
   5288..5310    +  RBS            RBS: efficient ribosome binding site from bacteriophage T7 gene 10 (Olins and Rangwala, 1989)
   5329..5345    +  CDS            capTEV™ (fragment): composite tag for in vivo biotinylation, TEV protease cleavage, and 6xHis tagging
   5401..6204    +  CDS            CNOT9 (fragment): CNOT9_HUMAN - Also known as RCD1, RQCD1. Experimental evidence at protein level: Swiss-Prot protein existence level 1. Component of the CCR4-NOT complex which is one of the major cellular mRNA deadenylases and is linked to various cellular processes including bulk mRNA degradation, miRNA-mediated repression, translational repression during translational initiation and general transcription regulation. Additional complex functions may be a consequence of its influence on mRNA expression. Involved in down- regulation of MYB- and JUN-dependent transcription. May play a role in cell differentiatio
   6245..6294    +  CDS            SET1 (fragment): solubility-enhancement tag derived from T7 phage gene 10B
   6302..6349    +  terminator     T7 terminator: transcription terminator for bacteriophage T7 RNA polymerase
   6372..6476    -  CDS            TcR (fragment): tetracycline efflux protein; tet; confers resistance to tetracycline
   6524..6552    -  promoter       tet promoter: E. coli promoter for tetracycline efflux protein gene
>Addgene plasmid #147774 | pnEA-NpH-HsNot9_19-285-R205AH208A_V | depositor full sequence | sequence record 290221 | Full Sequence
TTCTTGAAGACGAAAGGGCCTCGTGATACGCCTATTTTTATAGGTTAATGTCATGATAATAATGGTTTCT
TAGACGTCAGGTGGCACTTTTCGGGGAAATGTGCGCGGAACCCCTATTTGTTTATTTTTCTAAATACATT
CAAATATGTATCCGCTCATGAGACAATAACCCTGATAAATGCTTCAATAATATTGAAAAAGGAAGAGTAT
GAGTATTCAACATTTCCGTGTCGCCCTTATTCCCTTTTTTGCGGCATTTTGCCTTCCTGTTTTTGCTCAC
CCAGAAACGCTGGTGAAAGTAAAAGATGCTGAAGATCAGTTGGGTGCACGAGTGGGTTACATCGAACTGG
ATCTCAACAGCGGTAAGATCCTTGAGAGTTTTCGCCCCGAAGAACGTTTTCCAATGATGAGCACTTTTAA
AGTTCTGCTATGTGGCGCGGTATTATCCCGTGTTGACGCCGGGCAAGAGCAACTCGGTCGCCGCATACAC
TATTCTCAGAATGACTTGGTTGAGTACTCACCAGTCACAGAAAAGCATCTTACGGATGGCATGACAGTAA
GAGAATTATGCAGTGCTGCCATAACCATGAGTGATAACACTGCGGCCAACTTACTTCTGACAACGATCGG
AGGACCGAAGGAGCTAACCGCTTTTTTGCACAACATGGGGGATCATGTAACTCGCCTTGATCGTTGGGAA
CCGGAGCTGAATGAAGCCATACCAAACGACGAGCGTGACACCACGATGCCTGCAGCAATGGCAACAACGT
TGCGCAAACTATTAACTGGCGAACTACTTACTCTAGCTTCCCGGCAACAATTAATAGACTGGATGGAGGC
GGATAAAGTTGCAGGACCACTTCTGCGCTCGGCCCTTCCGGCTGGCTGGTTTATTGCTGATAAATCTGGA
GCCGGTGAGCGTGGGTCTCGCGGTATCATTGCAGCACTGGGGCCAGATGGTAAGCCCTCCCGTATCGTAG
TTATCTACACGACGGGGAGTCAGGCAACTATGGATGAACGAAATAGACAGATCGCTGAGATAGGTGCCTC
ACTGATTAAGCATTGGTAACTGTCAGACCAAGTTTACTCATATATACTTTAGATTGATTTAAAACTTCAT
TTTTAATTTAAAAGGATCTAGGTGAAGATCCTTTTTGATAATCTCATGACCAAAATCCCTTAACGTGAGT
TTTCGTTCCACTGAGCGTCAGACCCCGTAGAAAAGATCAAAGGATCTTCTTGAGATCCTTTTTTTCTGCG
CGTAATCTGCTGCTTGCAAACAAAAAAACCACCGCTACCAGCGGTGGTTTGTTTGCCGGATCAAGAGCTA
CCAACTCTTTTTCCGAAGGTAACTGGCTTCAGCAGAGCGCAGATACCAAATACTGTCCTTCTAGTGTAGC
CGTAGTTAGGCCACCACTTCAAGAACTCTGTAGCACCGCCTACATACCTCGCTCTGCTAATCCTGTTACC
AGTGGCTGCTGCCAGTGGCGATAAGTCGTGTCTTACCGGGTTGGACTCAAGACGATAGTTACCGGATAAG
GCGCAGCGGTCGGGCTGAACGGGGGGTTCGTGCACACAGCCCAGCTTGGAGCGAACGACCTACACCGAAC
TGAGATACCTACAGCGTGAGCTATGAGAAAGCGCCACGCTTCCCGAAGGGAGAAAGGCGGACAGGTATCC
GGTAAGCGGCAGGGTCGGAACAGGAGAGCGCACGAGGGAGCTTCCAGGGGGAAACGCCTGGTATCTTTAT
AGTCCTGTCGGGTTTCGCCACCTCTGACTTGAGCGTCGATTTTTGTGATGCTCGTCAGGGGGGCGGAGCC
TATGGAAAAACGCCAGCAACGCGGCCTTTTTACGGTTCCTGGCCTTTTGCTGGCCTTTTGCTCACATGTT
CTTTCCTGCGTTATCCCCTGATTCTGTGGATAACCGTATTACCGCCTTTGAGTGAGCTGATACCGCTCGC
CGCAGCCGAACGACCGAGCGCAGCGAGTCAGTGAGCGAGGAAGCGGAAGAGCGCCTGATGCGGTATTTTC
TCCTTACGCATCTGTGCGGTATTTCACACCGCATATATGGTGCACTCTCAGTACAATCTGCTCTGATGCC
GCATAGTTAAGCCAGTATACACTCCGCTATCGCTACGTGACTGGGTCATGGCTGCGCCCCGACACCCGCC
AACACCCGCTGACGCGCCCTGACGGGCTTGTCTGCTCCCGGCATCCGCTTACAGACAAGCTGTGACCGTC
TCCGGGAGCTGCATGTGTCAGAGGTTTTCACCGTCATCACCGAAACGCGCGAGGCAGCTGCGGTAAAGCT
CATCAGCGTGGTCGTGAAGCGATTCACAGATGTCTGCCTGTTCATCCGCGTCCAGCTCGTTGAGTTTCTC
CAGAAGCGTTAATGTCTGGCTTCTGATAAAGCGGGCCATGTTAAGGGCGGTTTTTTCCTGTTTGGTCACT
GATGCCTCCGTGTAAGGGGGATTTCTGTTCATGGGGGTAATGATACCGATGAAACGAGAGAGGATGCTCA
CGATACGGGTTACTGATGATGAACATGCCCGGTTACTGGAACGTTGTGAGGGTAAACAACTGGCGGTATG
GATGCGGCGGGACCAGAGAAAAATCACTCAGGGTCAATGCCAGCGCTTCGTTAATACAGATGTAGGTGTT
CCACAGGGTAGCCAGCAGCATCCTGCGATGCAGATCCGGAACATAATGGTGCAGGGCGCTGACTTCCGCG
TTTCCAGACTTTACGAAACACGGAAACCGAAGACCATTCATGTTGTTGCTCAGGTCGCAGACGTTTTGCA
GCAGCAGTCGCTTCACGTTCGCTCGCGTATCGGTGATTCATTCTGCTAACCAGTAAGGCAACCCCGCCAG
CCTAGCCGGGTCCTCAACGACAGGAGCACGATCATGCGCACCCGTGGCCAGGACCCAACGCTGCCCGAGA
TGCGCCGCGTGCGGCTGCTGGAGATGGCGGACGCGATGGATATGTTCTGCCAAGGGTTGGTTTGCGCATT
CACAGTTCTCCGCAAGAATTGATTGGCTCCAATTCTTGGAGTGGTGAATCCGTTAGCGAGGTGCCGCCGG
CTTCCATTCAGGTCGAGGTGGCCCGGCTCCATGCACCGCGACGCAACGCGGGGAGGCAGACAAGGTATAG
GGCGGCGCCTACAATCCATGCCAACCCGTTCCATGTGCTCGCCGAGGCGGCATAAATCGCCGTGACGATC
AGCGGTCCAGTGATCGAAGTTAGGCTGGTAAGAGCCGCGAGCGATCCTTGAAGCTGTCCCTGATGGTCGT
CATCTACCTGCCTGGACAGCATGGCCTGCAACGCGGGCATCCCGATGCCGCCGGAAGCGAGAAGAATCAT
AATGGGGAAGGCCATCCAGCCTCGCGTCGCGAACGCCAGCAAGACGTAGCCCAGCGCGTCGGCCGCCATG
CCGGCGATAATGGCCTGCTTCTCGCCGAAACGTTTGGTGGCGGGACCAGTGACGAAGGCTTGAGCGAGGG
CGTGCAAGATTCCGAATACCGCAAGCGACAGGCCGATCATCGTCGCGCTCCAGCGAAAGCGGTCCTCGCC
GAAAATGACCCAGAGCGCTGCCGGCACCTGTCCTACGAGTTGCATGATAAAGAAGACAGTCATAAGTGCG
GCGACGATAGTCATGCCCCGCGCCCACCGGAAGGAGCTGACTGGGTTGAAGGCTCTCAAGGGCATCGGTC
GAGATCCCGGTGCCTAATGAGTGAGCTAACTTACATTAATTGCGTTGCGCTCACTGCCCGCTTTCCAGTC
GGGAAACCTGTCGTGCCAGCTGCATTAATGAATCGGCCAACGCGCGGGGAGAGGCGGTTTGCGTATTGGG
CGCCAGGGTGGTTTTTCTTTTCACCAGTGAGACGGGCAACAGCTGATTGCCCTTCACCGCCTGGCCCTGA
GAGAGTTGCAGCAAGCGGTCCACGCTGGTTTGCCCCAGCAGGCGAAAATCCTGTTTGATGGTGGTTAACG
GCGGGATATAACATGAGCTGTCTTCGGTATCGTCGTATCCCACTACCGAGATATCCGCACCAACGCGCAG
CCCGGACTCGGTAATGGCGCGCATTGCGCCCAGCGCCATCTGATCGTTGGCAACCAGCATCGCAGTGGGA
ACGATGCCCTCATTCAGCATTTGCATGGTTTGTTGAAAACCGGACATGGCACTCCAGTCGCCTTCCCGTT
CCGCTATCGGCTGAATTTGATTGCGAGTGAGATATTTATGCCAGCCAGCCAGACGCAGACGCGCCGAGAC
AGAACTTAATGGGCCCGCTAACAGCGCGATTTGCTGGTGACCCAATGCGACCAGATGCTCCACGCCCAGT
CGCGTACCGTCTTCATGGGAGAAAATAATACTGTTGATGGGTGTCTGGTCAGAGACATCAAGAAATAACG
CCGGAACATTAGTGCAGGCAGCTTCCACAGCAATGGCATCCTGGTCATCCAGCGGATAGTTAATGATCAG
CCCACTGACGCGTTGCGCGAGAAGATTGTGCACCGCCGCTTTACAGGCTTCGACGCCGCTTCGTTCTACC
ATCGACACCACCACGCTGGCACCCAGTTGATCGGCGCGAGATTTAATCGCCGCGACAATTTGCGACGGCG
CGTGCAGGGCCAGACTGGAGGTGGCAACGCCAATCAGCAACGACTGTTTGCCCGCCAGTTGTTGTGCCAC
GCGGTTGGGAATGTAATTCAGCTCCGCCATCGCCGCTTCCACTTTTTCCCGCGTTTTCGCAGAAACGTGG
CTGGCCTGGTTCACCACGCGGGAAACGGTCTGATAAGAGACACCGGCATACTCTGCGACATCGTATAACG
TTACTGGTTTCACATTCACCACCCTGAATTGACTCTCTTCCGGGCGCTATCATGCCATACCGCGAAAGGT
TTTGCGCCATTCGATGGTGTCCGGGATCTCGACGCTCTCCCTTATGCGACTCCTGCATTAGGAAGCAGCC
CAGTAGTAGGTTGAGGCCGTTGAGCACCGCCGCCGCAAGGAATGGTGCATGCAAGGAGATGGCGCCCAAC
AGTCCCCCGGCCACGGGGCCTGCCACCATACCCACGCCGAAACAAGCGCTCATGAGCCCGAAGTGGCGAG
CCCGATCTTCCCCATCGGTGATGTCGGCGATATAGGCGCCAGCAACCGCACCTGTGGCGCCGGTGATGCC
GGCCACGATGCGTCCGGCGTAGAGGATCGAGATCTCGATCCCGCGAAATTAATACGACTCACTATAGGGG
AATTGTGAGCGGATAACAATTCCCCACTAGTAATAATTTTGTTTAACTTTAAGAAGGAGATATACCATGG
GCAGCAGCCATCATCATCATCATCACAGCAGCGGTACCGGCAGCGGCCTGGAAGTTCTGTTCCAGGGGCC
CCATATGCTCGAGAGAGAAAAGATCTATCAGTGGATCAATGAGCTGTCCAGTCCTGAGACTAGGGAAAAT
GCTTTGCTGGAGCTAAGTAAGAAGCGAGAATCTGTTCCTGACCTTGCACCCATGCTGTGGCATTCATTTG
GTACTATTGCAGCACTTTTACAGGAAATTGTAAATATTTATCCATCTATCAACCCACCCACCTTGACAGC
ACACCAGTCTAACAGAGTTTGCAATGCTCTGGCATTACTGCAATGTGTAGCATCACATCCAGAAACCAGG
TCAGCGTTTCTCGCAGCACACATCCCACTTTTTTTGTACCCCTTTTTGCACACTGTCAGCAAAACACGTC
CCTTTGAGTATCTCCGGCTCACCAGCCTTGGAGTTATTGGGGCCCTGGTGAAAACAGATGAACAAGAAGT
AATCAACTTTTTATTAACAACAGAAATTATCCCTTTATGTTTGCGAATTATGGAATCTGGAAGTGAACTT
TCTAAAACAGTTGCCACATTCATCCTCCAGAAGATCTTGTTAGATGACACTGGTTTGGCTTATATATGTC
AGACGTATGAGGCATTCTCCGCAGTTGCCATGATCTTGGGTAAGATGGTCCTGCAGCTATCCAAAGAGCC
TTCTGCCCGTCTGCTGAAGCATGTAGTGAGATGTTACCTTCGACTTTCAGATAACCCCAGGGCACGTGAA
GCACTCAGACAGTGCCTCCCTGACCAGCTGAAAGACACAACCTTCGCCCAGGTGCTAAAAGATGACACCA
CCACGAAACGCTGGCTTGCACAACTGGTGAAGAACCTGCAAGAGTAAGGATCCTAATAGTCTAGAGCTAG
CCCTAGGAGATCCGGCTGCTAACAAAGCCCGAAAGGAAGCTGAGTTGGCTGCTGCCACCGCTGAGCAATA
ACTAGCATAACCCCTTGGGGCCTCTAAACGGGTCTTGAGGGGTTTTTTGCTGAAAGGAGGAACTATATCC
GGATATCCCGCAAGAGGCCCGGCAGTACCGGCATAACCAAGCCTATGCCTACAGCATCCAGGGTGACGGT
GCCGAGGATGACGATGAGCGCATTGTTAGATTTCATACACGGTGCCTGACTGCGTTAGCAATTTAACTGT
GATAAACTACCGCATTAAAGCTTATCGATGATAAGCTGTCAAACATGAGAA
